>Addgene plasmid #20816 | pGSTag Flag p38 alpha (agf) | depositor partial sequence | sequence record 9698 | Author sequence
GGATCCCCAGCTTCGGCAGCCAACATGGACTATAAGGACGATGATGACAAAATGTCGCAGGAGAGGCCCA
CGTTCTACCGGCAGGAGCTGAACAAGACCATCTGGGAGGTGCCCGAACGATACCAGAACCTGTCCCCGGT
GGGCTCGGGCGCCTATGGCTCGGTGTGTGCTGCTTTTGATACAAAGACGGGGCATCGTGTGGCAGTTAAG
AAGCTGTCGAGACCGTTTCAGTCCATCATTCACGCCAAAAGGACCTACCGAGAGTTGCGTCTGCTGAAGC
ACATGAAACACGAAAATGTGATTGGTCTGTTGGATGTGTTCACACCCGCAAGGTCACTGGAGGAATTCAA
TGACGTGTACCTGGTGACCCATCTCATGGGGGCGGACCTGAACAACATCGTGAAGTGCCAGAAGCTGACC
GACGACCACGTTCAGTTTCTCATCTACCAGATCCTCCGAGGGCTGAAGTATATACATTCGGCTGACATAA
TTCACAGGGACCTAAAGCCCAGCAACCTAGCTGTGAACGAAGACTGTGAGCTCAAGATTCTGGATTTTGG
GCTGGCTCGGCACACTGATGATGAGATGGCAGGCTTCGTGGCTACCAGGTGGTACCGAGCCCCAGAGATC
ATGCTGAATTGGATGCACTATAACCAGACAGTGGATATTTGGTCCGTGGGCTGCATCATGGCTGAGCTGT
TGACCGGAAGAACGTTGTTTCCTGGTACAGACCATATTGATCAGTTGAAGCTCATTTTAAGACTCGTTGG
AACCCCAGGGGCTGAGCTTCTGAAGAAAATCTCCTCAGAGTCTGCAAGAAACTACATTCAGTCTCTGGCC
CAGATGCCGAAGATGAACTTCGCAAATGTATTTATTGGTGCCAATCCCCTGGCTGTCGACCTACTGGAGA
AGATGCTCGTTTTGGACTCAGATAAGAGGATCACAGCAGCCCAAGCTCTTGCGCATGCCTACTTTGCTCA
GTACCACGACCCTGATGATGAGCCTGTTGCTGACCCTTATGACCAGTCCTTTGAAAGCAGGGACCTTCTC
ATAGATGAGTGGAAGAGCCTGACCTATGATGAAGTCATCAGCTTTGTGCCACCACCCCTTGACCAAGAAG
AAATGGAGTCCTGAGCACCTGGTCTAGA
