>Addgene plasmid #20816 | pGSTag Flag p38 alpha (agf) | addgene partial sequence | sequence record 26674 | 20816 with pGEX-5
CTGGTTCCGCGTGGATCTGCAGAACGTCGCGAAATTCTGAGCCGTCGTCCGAGTTACCGTAAAGGATCCC
CAGCTTCGGCAGCCAACATGGACTATAAGGACGATGATGACAAAATGTCGCAGGAGAGGCCCACGTTCTA
CCGGCAGGAGCTGAACAAGACCATCTGGGAGGTGCCCGAACGATACCAGAACCTGTCCCCGGTGGGCTCG
GGCGCCTATGGCTCGGTGTGTGCTGCTTTTGATACAAAGACGGGGCATCGTGTGGCAGTTAAGAAGCTGT
CGAGACCGTTTCAGTCCATCATTCACGCCAAAAGGACCTACCGAGAGTTGCGTCTGCTGAAGCACATGAA
ACACGAAAATGTGATTGGTCTGTTGGATGTGTTCACACCCGCAAGGTCACTGGAGGAATTCAATGACGTG
TACCTGGTGACCCATCTCATGGGGGCGGACCTGAACAACATCGTGAAGTGCCAGAAGCTGACCGACGACC
ACGTTCAGTTTCTCATCTACCAGATCCTCCGAGGGCTGAAGTATATACATTCGGCTGACATAATTCACAG
GGACCTAAAGCCCAGCAACCTAGCTGTGAACGAAGACTGTGAGCTCAAGATTCTGGATTTTGGGCTGGCT
CGGCACACTGATGATGAGATGGCAGGCTTCGTGGCTACCANGTGGTACCGAGCCCCANAGATCATGCTGA
ATTGGANGCACTATAACCAGACAGTGGNNATNNNGTCCGNGGGCTGCATCATGGNTGANCTGTNGACCGG
AANAANGTTGNTNCNGNANNNACNTNTNATCANNNANCTCNNTTNANNANNCNTTG
