[The description below was written by a language model from this plasmid's Addgene catalogue record.]
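Description:
pGSTag Flag p38 alpha (agf) is a bacterial expression plasmid built on the pGSTag backbone (about 5.1 kb without insert). It is maintained as a high-copy plasmid in E. coli under ampicillin selection. The record lists no promoter, origin of replication or other backbone features, and no feature table is provided. The backbone name and the use of pGEX sequencing primers suggest a pGEX-type glutathione S-transferase fusion vector, which would place GST upstream of the insert, but the entry does not list a GST tag explicitly.

The insert is a roughly 1.1 kb cDNA for mouse p38 alpha MAP kinase (Mapk14), cloned between BamHI and XbaI sites that both remain intact, with a Flag epitope at the N terminus of the kinase. The "agf" designation refers to the mutation: Thr180 and Tyr182 are replaced by Ala and Phe. This converts the Thr-Gly-Tyr dual phosphorylation motif in the activation loop to Ala-Gly-Phe. Upstream MAP kinase kinases phosphorylate these two residues to switch p38 on, so the mutant cannot be activated. The wild-type p38 alpha sequence it derives from came from an earlier plasmid made by another laboratory.

The associated publication studied selective activation of p38 isoforms by MKK3 and MKK6. In that context, the plasmid is suited to producing recombinant, non-activatable p38 alpha in bacteria. Such a protein could serve as a negative control alongside wild-type kinase in phosphorylation and kinase assays, with the Flag tag available for detection or immunoprecipitation. The record itself does not spell out a specific intended use.
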