Addgene plasmid #20816: pGSTag Flag p38 alpha (agf)
Depositing lab: Roger Davis. Depositing organization: University of Massachusetts, Worcester. Publication: Selective activation of p38 mitogen-activated protein (MAP) kinase isoforms by the MAP kinase kinases MKK3 and MKK6. Enslen H, Raingeaud J, Davis RJ. J Biol Chem. 1998 Jan 16. 273(3):1741-8. 10.1074/jbc.273.3.1741 PubMed 9430721.
Backbone
  Vector backbone: pGSTag
  Backbone size w/o insert (bp): 5057
  Vector type: Bacterial Expression
Growth in bacteria
  Bacterial resistance: Ampicillin, 100 μg/mL
  Growth temperature: 37°C
  Growth strain: DH5alpha
  Copy number: High Copy
Gene/Insert
  Gene/Insert name: pGSTag Flag p38 alpha (agf) (alt name: MapK14)
  Species: M. musculus (mouse)
  Insert size (bp): 1135
  Mutation: Replace Thr 180 and Tyr 182 with Ala and Phe respectivly
  GenBank ID: NM_011951
  Entrez Gene: Mapk14 (a.k.a. CSBP2, Crk1, Csbp1, Mxi2, PRKM14, PRKM15, p38, p38-alpha, p38MAPK, p38a, p38alpha)
  Tag / fusion protein: Flag (N terminal on insert)
  Cloning method: Restriction Enzyme; 5′ cloning site Bam HI (not destroyed); 3′ cloning site xba I (not destroyed)
  Sequencing primers: 5′ pGex 5'; 3′ pGex 3'
Resource information
  A portion of this plasmid was derived from a plasmid made by: original wild-type p38 alpha insert provided by Jiahuai Han and Richard J. Ulevitch, "A Map Kinase Targeted by Endotoxin and Hyperosmolarity in Mammalian Cells", (Science,vol.265, pg806)
Terms and licenses: Academic/Nonprofit Terms; Industry Terms: Not Available to Industry
How to cite: pGSTag Flag p38 alpha (agf) was a gift from Roger Davis (Addgene plasmid # 20816 ; http://n2t.net/addgene:20816 ; RRID:Addgene_20816)
